Addgene plasmid #163224: F4CRU5
Purpose: Inducible expression of UniProt identifier F4CRU5
Depositing lab: Martin Engqvist. Depositing organization: Chalmers University of Technology. Publication: Experimental and computational investigation of enzyme functional annotations uncovers misannotation in the EC 1.1.3.15 enzyme class. Rembeza E, Engqvist MKM. PLoS Comput Biol. 2021 Sep 23;17(9):e1009446. doi: 10.1371/journal.pcbi.1009446. eCollection 2021 Sep. PubMed 34555022.
Backbone
  Vector backbone: pET21a(+)
  Vector type: Bacterial Expression
Growth in bacteria
  Bacterial resistance: Ampicillin, 100 μg/mL
  Growth temperature: 37°C
  Growth strain: DH5alpha
  Copy number: High Copy
Gene/Insert
  Gene/Insert name: F4CRU5 (alt name: flavoprotein oxidoreductase)
  Species: Pseudonocardia dioxanivorans
  Promoter: T7
  Tag / fusion protein: T7 (N terminal on backbone); 10xHis (C terminal on backbone)
  Cloning method: Unknown
  Sequencing primers: 5′ T7; 3′ T7-term
Terms and licenses: Academic/Nonprofit Terms; Industry Terms: Not Available to Industry
Depositor comments: Insert name is a UniProt identifier
How to cite: F4CRU5 was a gift from Martin Engqvist (Addgene plasmid # 163224 ; http://n2t.net/addgene:163224 ; RRID:Addgene_163224)
