[The description below was written by a language model from this plasmid's Addgene catalogue record and pLannotate feature annotations shown in this document.]
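Description:
F4CRU5 is a 6,606 nt bacterial expression plasmid built on the pET21a(+) backbone for inducible production in E. coli of the protein with UniProt identifier F4CRU5, a flavoprotein oxidoreductase from Pseudonocardia dioxanivorans. It is selected with ampicillin through the β-lactamase (AmpR) cassette and replicates from a ColE1/pMB1-type origin. The catalogue lists it as high copy, although the backbone also carries the rop gene and the pBR322 bom region, which are normally associated with moderated copy number. An f1 origin is present for single-stranded DNA production, and the short tetracycline-resistance fragments and a predicted E. coli ORF are pBR322-derived backbone remnants rather than functional parts.

The expression cassette follows the standard pET layout. A T7 promoter is followed directly by a lac operator, then the strong phage T7 gene 10 ribosome binding site, the coding sequence, a C-terminal polyhistidine tag and the T7 terminator. The plasmid-borne lacI gene supplies repressor to keep the promoter silent until IPTG is added, and transcription requires a host that provides T7 RNA polymerase. The automated annotation labels the roughly 1.2 kb insert as lldD, by similarity to the Mycobacterium tuberculosis L-lactate dehydrogenase, which fits an FMN-dependent α-hydroxy acid oxidase/dehydrogenase-like protein. The His tag is recorded as 10xHis in the catalogue but detected as 9xHis spanning the sequence origin. The catalogue also lists an N-terminal T7 tag, which the feature table does not annotate upstream of the insert. The construct comes from a study testing enzyme functional annotations in the EC 1.1.3.15 class, so it is presumably used for recombinant expression, affinity purification and activity characterisation.
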