Features (pLannotate 1.2.2; 19 found; start..end, strand, type, name):
     28..77      +  CDS            SET1 (fragment): solubility-enhancement tag derived from T7 phage gene 10B
     85..132     +  terminator     T7 terminator: transcription terminator for bacteriophage T7 RNA polymerase
    169..624     +  rep_origin     f1 ori (sequence partly withheld): f1 bacteriophage origin of replication; arrow indicates direction of (+) strand synthesis
    651..755     +  promoter       AmpR promoter: bla
    756..1616    +  CDS            AmpR: β-lactamase; bla; confers resistance to ampicillin, carbenicillin, and related antibiotics
   1787..2375    +  rep_origin     ori: high-copy-number ColE1/pMB1/pBR322/pUC origin of replication
   2561..2703    -  misc_feature   bom: basis of mobility region from pBR322
   2805..2996    -  CDS            rop: Rop protein, which maintains plasmids at low copy number; rop
   3013..3393    +  CDS            YPB1_ECOLX: Protein predicted: Swiss-Prot protein existence level 4. From Escherichia coli.
   3465..3756    -  CDS            TcR (fragment): tetracycline efflux protein; tet; confers resistance to tetracycline
   3771..3792    -  protein_bind   CAP binding site: CAP binding activates transcription in the presence of cAMP. E. coli catabolite activator protein
   3805..4887    -  CDS            lacI: lac repressor; lacI; The lac repressor binds to the lac operator to inhibit transcription in E. coli. This inhibition can be relieved by adding lactose or isopropyl-β-D-thiogalactopyranoside (IPTG).
   4888..4965    -  promoter       lacI promoter: lacI
   4973..5252    -  CDS            TcR (fragment): tetracycline efflux protein; tet; confers resistance to tetracycline
   5274..5292    +  promoter       T7 promoter: promoter for bacteriophage T7 RNA polymerase
   5293..5317    +  protein_bind   lac operator: The lac repressor binds to the lac operator to inhibit transcription in E. coli. This inhibition can be relieved by adding lactose or isopropyl-β-D-thiogalactopyranoside (IPTG). lac repressor encoded by lacI
   5332..5354    +  RBS            RBS: efficient ribosome binding site from bacteriophage T7 gene 10 (Olins and Rangwala, 1989)
   5365..6582    +  CDS            lldD: LLDD_MYCTU - Also known as lldD2. Experimental evidence at protein level: Swiss-Prot protein existence level 1. From Mycobacterium tuberculosis (strain ATCC 25618 / H37Rv).
   6595..15      +  CDS            9xHis (across the origin): 9xHis affinity tag
>Addgene plasmid #163224 | F4CRU5 | depositor full sequence | sequence record 316321 | Full Sequence
CACCACCACCACCACCACTGAGATCCGGCTGCTAACAAAGCCCGAAAGGAAGCTGAGTTGGCTGCTGCCA
CCGCTGAGCAATAACTAGCATAACCCCTTGGGGCCTCTAAACGGGTCTTGAGGGGTTTTTTGCTGAAAGG
AGGAACTATATCCGGATTGGCGAATGGG
[124 nt withheld, positions 169-292]
C
[91 nt withheld, positions 294-384]
A
[49 nt withheld, positions 386-434]
CCTTTGACGTTGGAGTCCACGTTCTTT
[37 nt withheld, positions 462-498]
ACCCTATCTCGGTCTATTCTTTTGATTTATAAGGGATTTTGCCGATTTCGGCCTATTGGTTAAAAAATGA
GCTGATTTAACAAAAATTTAACGCGAATTTTAACAAAATATTAACGTTTACAATTTCAGGTGGCACTTTT
CGGGGAAATGTGCGCGGAACCCCTATTTGTTTATTTTTCTAAATACATTCAAATATGTATCCGCTCATGA
GACAATAACCCTGATAAATGCTTCAATAATATTGAAAAAGGAAGAGTATGAGTATTCAACATTTCCGTGT
CGCCCTTATTCCCTTTTTTGCGGCATTTTGCCTTCCTGTTTTTGCTCACCCAGAAACGCTGGTGAAAGTA
AAAGATGCTGAAGATCAGTTGGGTGCACGAGTGGGTTACATCGAACTGGATCTCAACAGCGGTAAGATCC
TTGAGAGTTTTCGCCCCGAAGAACGTTTTCCAATGATGAGCACTTTTAAAGTTCTGCTATGTGGCGCGGT
ATTATCCCGTATTGACGCCGGGCAAGAGCAACTCGGTCGCCGCATACACTATTCTCAGAATGACTTGGTT
GAGTACTCACCAGTCACAGAAAAGCATCTTACGGATGGCATGACAGTAAGAGAATTATGCAGTGCTGCCA
TAACCATGAGTGATAACACTGCGGCCAACTTACTTCTGACAACGATCGGAGGACCGAAGGAGCTAACCGC
TTTTTTGCACAACATGGGGGATCATGTAACTCGCCTTGATCGTTGGGAACCGGAGCTGAATGAAGCCATA
CCAAACGACGAGCGTGACACCACGATGCCTGCAGCAATGGCAACAACGTTGCGCAAACTATTAACTGGCG
AACTACTTACTCTAGCTTCCCGGCAACAATTAATAGACTGGATGGAGGCGGATAAAGTTGCAGGACCACT
TCTGCGCTCGGCCCTTCCGGCTGGCTGGTTTATTGCTGATAAATCTGGAGCCGGTGAGCGTGGGTCTCGC
GGTATCATTGCAGCACTGGGGCCAGATGGTAAGCCCTCCCGTATCGTAGTTATCTACACGACGGGGAGTC
AGGCAACTATGGATGAACGAAATAGACAGATCGCTGAGATAGGTGCCTCACTGATTAAGCATTGGTAACT
GTCAGACCAAGTTTACTCATATATACTTTAGATTGATTTAAAACTTCATTTTTAATTTAAAAGGATCTAG
GTGAAGATCCTTTTTGATAATCTCATGACCAAAATCCCTTAACGTGAGTTTTCGTTCCACTGAGCGTCAG
ACCCCGTAGAAAAGATCAAAGGATCTTCTTGAGATCCTTTTTTTCTGCGCGTAATCTGCTGCTTGCAAAC
AAAAAAACCACCGCTACCAGCGGTGGTTTGTTTGCCGGATCAAGAGCTACCAACTCTTTTTCCGAAGGTA
ACTGGCTTCAGCAGAGCGCAGATACCAAATACTGTCCTTCTAGTGTAGCCGTAGTTAGGCCACCACTTCA
AGAACTCTGTAGCACCGCCTACATACCTCGCTCTGCTAATCCTGTTACCAGTGGCTGCTGCCAGTGGCGA
TAAGTCGTGTCTTACCGGGTTGGACTCAAGACGATAGTTACCGGATAAGGCGCAGCGGTCGGGCTGAACG
GGGGGTTCGTGCACACAGCCCAGCTTGGAGCGAACGACCTACACCGAACTGAGATACCTACAGCGTGAGC
TATGAGAAAGCGCCACGCTTCCCGAAGGGAGAAAGGCGGACAGGTATCCGGTAAGCGGCAGGGTCGGAAC
AGGAGAGCGCACGAGGGAGCTTCCAGGGGGAAACGCCTGGTATCTTTATAGTCCTGTCGGGTTTCGCCAC
CTCTGACTTGAGCGTCGATTTTTGTGATGCTCGTCAGGGGGGCGGAGCCTATGGAAAAACGCCAGCAACG
CGGCCTTTTTACGGTTCCTGGCCTTTTGCTGGCCTTTTGCTCACATGTTCTTTCCTGCGTTATCCCCTGA
TTCTGTGGATAACCGTATTACCGCCTTTGAGTGAGCTGATACCGCTCGCCGCAGCCGAACGACCGAGCGC
AGCGAGTCAGTGAGCGAGGAAGCGGAAGAGCGCCTGATGCGGTATTTTCTCCTTACGCATCTGTGCGGTA
TTTCACACCGCATATATGGTGCACTCTCAGTACAATCTGCTCTGATGCCGCATAGTTAAGCCAGTATACA
CTCCGCTATCGCTACGTGACTGGGTCATGGCTGCGCCCCGACACCCGCCAACACCCGCTGACGCGCCCTG
ACGGGCTTGTCTGCTCCCGGCATCCGCTTACAGACAAGCTGTGACCGTCTCCGGGAGCTGCATGTGTCAG
AGGTTTTCACCGTCATCACCGAAACGCGCGAGGCAGCTGCGGTAAAGCTCATCAGCGTGGTCGTGAAGCG
ATTCACAGATGTCTGCCTGTTCATCCGCGTCCAGCTCGTTGAGTTTCTCCAGAAGCGTTAATGTCTGGCT
TCTGATAAAGCGGGCCATGTTAAGGGCGGTTTTTTCCTGTTTGGTCACTGATGCCTCCGTGTAAGGGGGA
TTTCTGTTCATGGGGGTAATGATACCGATGAAACGAGAGAGGATGCTCACGATACGGGTTACTGATGATG
AACATGCCCGGTTACTGGAACGTTGTGAGGGTAAACAACTGGCGGTATGGATGCGGCGGGACCAGAGAAA
AATCACTCAGGGTCAATGCCAGCGCTTCGTTAATACAGATGTAGGTGTTCCACAGGGTAGCCAGCAGCAT
CCTGCGATGCAGATCCGGAACATAATGGTGCAGGGCGCTGACTTCCGCGTTTCCAGACTTTACGAAACAC
GGAAACCGAAGACCATTCATGTTGTTGCTCAGGTCGCAGACGTTTTGCAGCAGCAGTCGCTTCACGTTCG
CTCGCGTATCGGTGATTCATTCTGCTAACCAGTAAGGCAACCCCGCCAGCCTAGCCGGGTCCTCAACGAC
AGGAGCACGATCATGCGCACCCGTGGGGCCGCCATGCCGGCGATAATGGCCTGCTTCTCGCCGAAACGTT
TGGTGGCGGGACCAGTGACGAAGGCTTGAGCGAGGGCGTGCAAGATTCCGAATACCGCAAGCGACAGGCC
GATCATCGTCGCGCTCCAGCGAAAGCGGTCCTCGCCGAAAATGACCCAGAGCGCTGCCGGCACCTGTCCT
ACGAGTTGCATGATAAAGAAGACAGTCATAAGTGCGGCGACGATAGTCATGCCCCGCGCCCACCGGAAGG
AGCTGACTGGGTTGAAGGCTCTCAAGGGCATCGGTCGAGATCCCGGTGCCTAATGAGTGAGCTAACTTAC
ATTAATTGCGTTGCGCTCACTGCCCGCTTTCCAGTCGGGAAACCTGTCGTGCCAGCTGCATTAATGAATC
GGCCAACGCGCGGGGAGAGGCGGTTTGCGTATTGGGCGCCAGGGTGGTTTTTCTTTTCACCAGTGAGACG
GGCAACAGCTGATTGCCCTTCACCGCCTGGCCCTGAGAGAGTTGCAGCAAGCGGTCCACGCTGGTTTGCC
CCAGCAGGCGAAAATCCTGTTTGATGGTGGTTAACGGCGGGATATAACATGAGCTGTCTTCGGTATCGTC
GTATCCCACTACCGAGATATCCGCACCAACGCGCAGCCCGGACTCGGTAATGGCGCGCATTGCGCCCAGC
GCCATCTGATCGTTGGCAACCAGCATCGCAGTGGGAACGATGCCCTCATTCAGCATTTGCATGGTTTGTT
GAAAACCGGACATGGCACTCCAGTCGCCTTCCCGTTCCGCTATCGGCTGAATTTGATTGCGAGTGAGATA
TTTATGCCAGCCAGCCAGACGCAGACGCGCCGAGACAGAACTTAATGGGCCCGCTAACAGCGCGATTTGC
TGGTGACCCAATGCGACCAGATGCTCCACGCCCAGTCGCGTACCGTCTTCATGGGAGAAAATAATACTGT
TGATGGGTGTCTGGTCAGAGACATCAAGAAATAACGCCGGAACATTAGTGCAGGCAGCTTCCACAGCAAT
GGCATCCTGGTCATCCAGCGGATAGTTAATGATCAGCCCACTGACGCGTTGCGCGAGAAGATTGTGCACC
GCCGCTTTACAGGCTTCGACGCCGCTTCGTTCTACCATCGACACCACCACGCTGGCACCCAGTTGATCGG
CGCGAGATTTAATCGCCGCGACAATTTGCGACGGCGCGTGCAGGGCCAGACTGGAGGTGGCAACGCCAAT
CAGCAACGACTGTTTGCCCGCCAGTTGTTGTGCCACGCGGTTGGGAATGTAATTCAGCTCCGCCATCGCC
GCTTCCACTTTTTCCCGCGTTTTCGCAGAAACGTGGCTGGCCTGGTTCACCACGCGGGAAACGGTCTGAT
AAGAGACACCGGCATACTCTGCGACATCGTATAACGTTACTGGTTTCACATTCACCACCCTGAATTGACT
CTCTTCCGGGCGCTATCATGCCATACCGCGAAAGGTTTTGCGCCATTCGATGGTGTCCGGGATCTCGACG
CTCTCCCTTATGCGACTCCTGCATTAGGAAGCAGCCCAGTAGTAGGTTGAGGCCGTTGAGCACCGCCGCC
GCAAGGAATGGTGCATGCAAGGAGATGGCGCCCAACAGTCCCCCGGCCACGGGGCCTGCCACCATACCCA
CGCCGAAACAAGCGCTCATGAGCCCGAAGTGGCGAGCCCGATCTTCCCCATCGGTGATGTCGGCGATATA
GGCGCCAGCAACCGCACCTGTGGCGCCGGTGATGCCGGCCACGATGCGTCCGGCGTAGAGGATCGAGATC
TCGATCCCGCGAAATTAATACGACTCACTATAGGGGAATTGTGAGCGGATAACAATTCCCCTCTAGAAAT
AATTTTGTTTAACTTTAAGAAGGAGATATACATATGGTGCATCGTCGTATGCCAAAACCCTCGGAAATTC
TGCCCTTGCTTAGACCAGCCCCTATCCGTTGGGATGCAACTGAACGTAGACTGGCCCGAGCAGCTAACAT
AGCCGATCTCCGTGAAATCGCTCGTCGAAGAACACCAAGGGCCGTATTCGACTACACTGACGGCGCAGCT
GATGGAGAATTGTCCCTTCGTAGAGCTAGACAAGCATTTTCTCGTGTGGAATTCACTCCAAGTGTTTTGA
GGGATGTTTCGGAGATTGAGACTGGTAGAACCATCCTGGGAAAGAGATCTACCTTGCCTTTTGCTTTCGC
TCCAACAGGGTTCACACGTATGATGCATACTGAGGGTGAATCAGCTGTAGCAGCAGTTGCTCAAGAGGTG
GGAATTCCATTTACTTTGAGTACCATGGGTACTACTACTATTGAGCAAATTGTTGATATTGCTCCAGACG
TCAGGAGATGGTTTCAGTTGTACTTGTGGCGTGATAGAGCTTACGCCAAGGATTTGGTGCAGAGAGCCGC
TGATGCCGGGTATGACACATTGATGCTAACAGTCGACACACCGGTCGGTGGTGCTAGATTGAGGGACGTT
AGGAACGGTTTGACTATACCACCAGCTTTATCACTAAGGACCTTCTTGGACGGGGCACGACACCCGCATT
GGTGGTTCGACATGTTCACAACGGAACCACTTGCTTTCTCAAACCTTGAGGGTACCGATGGAACAATTGC
CGAAATGATTAATAGGGTCTTCGATCCTGCTCTGACAATGGCTGATGTCGAATGGCTGAGGGGTGCCTGG
CCTGGTACTCTTGTCGTTAAGGGAATCCAGTCCGTTGCTGATGCAAGGCGAGTTGTTGATGCTGGAGCAG
ACGCTGTACTACTAAGCAATCATGGTGGGAGACAATTGGATAGAGCACCTGTGCCATTGGAGCTAATCGA
ACCTACCGTTGCAGAATTGCGTGGCGAGGCTGAAGTACTTGTAGACACTGGTATAACGCATGGTGCAGAC
ATTGTGGCTGCCATCGCTTTGGGCGCCAATGCAGCTCTAGTTGGTCGAGCCTACTTGTATGGCTTGATGG
CCGGCGGTAAAAGAGGTGTTGAGAAGGTCGTACAAATTCTGAGAGGAGAAATCGAAAGAACTTTGGCTCT
AATGGGAGTTACTAGAGTGGATGACTTGAGACCCGAACACGTAAGAATAAGACCTTATGGTGCAGCAGCC
TTAGAACACCACCATCAC
