>Addgene plasmid #163224 | F4CRU5 | depositor partial sequence | sequence record 316322 | insert gene sequence
ATGGTGCATCGTCGTATGCCAAAACCCTCGGAAATTCTGCCCTTGCTTAGACCAGCCCCTATCCGTTGGG
ATGCAACTGAACGTAGACTGGCCCGAGCAGCTAACATAGCCGATCTCCGTGAAATCGCTCGTCGAAGAAC
ACCAAGGGCCGTATTCGACTACACTGACGGCGCAGCTGATGGAGAATTGTCCCTTCGTAGAGCTAGACAA
GCATTTTCTCGTGTGGAATTCACTCCAAGTGTTTTGAGGGATGTTTCGGAGATTGAGACTGGTAGAACCA
TCCTGGGAAAGAGATCTACCTTGCCTTTTGCTTTCGCTCCAACAGGGTTCACACGTATGATGCATACTGA
GGGTGAATCAGCTGTAGCAGCAGTTGCTCAAGAGGTGGGAATTCCATTTACTTTGAGTACCATGGGTACT
ACTACTATTGAGCAAATTGTTGATATTGCTCCAGACGTCAGGAGATGGTTTCAGTTGTACTTGTGGCGTG
ATAGAGCTTACGCCAAGGATTTGGTGCAGAGAGCCGCTGATGCCGGGTATGACACATTGATGCTAACAGT
CGACACACCGGTCGGTGGTGCTAGATTGAGGGACGTTAGGAACGGTTTGACTATACCACCAGCTTTATCA
CTAAGGACCTTCTTGGACGGGGCACGACACCCGCATTGGTGGTTCGACATGTTCACAACGGAACCACTTG
CTTTCTCAAACCTTGAGGGTACCGATGGAACAATTGCCGAAATGATTAATAGGGTCTTCGATCCTGCTCT
GACAATGGCTGATGTCGAATGGCTGAGGGGTGCCTGGCCTGGTACTCTTGTCGTTAAGGGAATCCAGTCC
GTTGCTGATGCAAGGCGAGTTGTTGATGCTGGAGCAGACGCTGTACTACTAAGCAATCATGGTGGGAGAC
AATTGGATAGAGCACCTGTGCCATTGGAGCTAATCGAACCTACCGTTGCAGAATTGCGTGGCGAGGCTGA
AGTACTTGTAGACACTGGTATAACGCATGGTGCAGACATTGTGGCTGCCATCGCTTTGGGCGCCAATGCA
GCTCTAGTTGGTCGAGCCTACTTGTATGGCTTGATGGCCGGCGGTAAAAGAGGTGTTGAGAAGGTCGTAC
AAATTCTGAGAGGAGAAATCGAAAGAACTTTGGCTCTAATGGGAGTTACTAGAGTGGATGACTTGAGACC
CGAACACGTAAGAATAAGACCTTATGGTGCAGCAGCCTTAGAACACCACCATCAC
